>Addgene plasmid #131643 | SPDEF_pet28a | addgene full sequence | sequence record 258528 | Addgene NGS Result
ATCCGGATATAGTTCCTCCTTTCAGCAAAAAACCCCTCAAGACCCGTTTAGAGGCCCCAAGGGGTTATGC
TAGTTATTGCTCAGCGGTGGCAGCAGCCAACTCAGCTTCCTTTCGGGCTTTGTTAGCAGCCGGATCTCAG
TGGTGGTGGTGGTGGTGCTCGAGTGCGGCCGCTCAGATGGGGTGCACGAACTGGTAGACGAGGCGCTGGG
AGATGTCTGGCTTCCGGATGATGCCCTTCTTGTAATACTGGCGGATGGAGCGGCTCAGCTTGTCGTAGTT
CATGGCGGGACGGTTCTTGCGGATGCCCCACAGCCGGGCCACCTGGGCTGAGTCCTCAATTTTGAAGATG
CCCTTCTCCTTGTTGAGCCACCTAATGAAGCGGCCATAGCTGTGGGGCTTGAGTAGCAACTCCTTGAGGA
ACTGCCACAGGTGGATGGGCTGCCCGGAGCATGATGAGTCCACCTCGCTGTCGGTCCAGCTCTCCTCACT
GGTCGAGGCACAGTAGTGAATCGCCCCAGGTGAAGTCCGCTCTTTCATCCAGGCCGCTGACTTCCAGATG
TCCAGGTGGGCGTGCAGCACATCCCCACCCAGGGGCGAGCGCTGGCGGAACTGCTCCTCCGACATGGCGC
ACAGCTCCTTGCCCGCCAGCTCCTGGAAGGCCTTGCCCATGGGGGGCAGCCGGTATTGGTGCTCTGTCCA
CAGGAGCCACTTCTGCACATTGCTGGGGCTCCAGTCCATGGGATCTGCGGTGATGTTGAGCAGCTTGCAG
GCCGTCTCGATGTCCTTGAGCACTTCGCCCACCACCATGGACTGCACCTGCTCCAGCGAGTGCTCCTCCA
AGGTCAGCCCGCCGGGCACCAAGTCCAGGCTGCCCGCTGGGGCTTGGCTGTCAATGACCGGGCACTGCTC
AGGCTCCTCAGGTGGCTCCTCCCGACTGCTGGCCCCAGGGGCCTTGGCTGCCCAGCTGCTGTCCTCAGGG
TACAGCATGTCAAAGTAGGAGAGGTAGAAGGCGGACAGGCCCTGCTCGGGCGTGGCGGGTGGACTGGGAC
TCCAGTCCCGTCTCTCGAGACCCACTGCCCCCGCTGCCGCCTTCTCCAAGCCTGTCCGCGACACCGTGTC
GGGGGGCAGCAGGAGGTGGCTGGGGGATACGCTGCTCAGACCCGGGCTGGCGCTGCCCATATGGCTGCCG
CGCGGCACCAGGCCGCTGCTGTGATGATGATGATGATGGCTGCTGCCCATGGTATATCTCCTTCTTAAAG
TTAAACAAAATTATTTCTAGAGGGGAATTGTTATCCGCTCACAATTCCCCTATAGTGAGTCGTATTAATT
TCGCGGGATCGAGATCTCGATCCTCTACGCCGGACGCATCGTGGCCGGCATCACCGGCGCCACAGGTGCG
GTTGCTGGCGCCTATATCGCCGACATCACCGATGGGGAAGATCGGGCTCGCCACTTCGGGCTCATGAGCG
CTTGTTTCGGCGTGGGTATGGTGGCAGGCCCCGTGGCCGGGGGACTGTTGGGCGCCATCTCCTTGCATGC
ACCATTCCTTGCGGCGGCGGTGCTCAACGGCCTCAACCTACTACTGGGCTGCTTCCTAATGCAGGAGTCG
CATAAGGGAGAGCGTCGAGATCCCGGACACCATCGAATGGCGCAAAACCTTTCGCGGTATGGCATGATAG
CGCCCGGAAGAGAGTCAATTCAGGGTGGTGAATGTGAAACCAGTAACGTTATACGATGTCGCAGAGTATG
CCGGTGTCTCTTATCAGACCGTTTCCCGCGTGGTGAACCAGGCCAGCCACGTTTCTGCGAAAACGCGGGA
AAAAGTGGAAGCGGCGATGGCGGAGCTGAATTACATTCCCAACCGCGTGGCACAACAACTGGCGGGCAAA
CAGTCGTTGCTGATTGGCGTTGCCACCTCCAGTCTGGCCCTGCACGCGCCGTCGCAAATTGTCGCGGCGA
TTAAATCTCGCGCCGATCAACTGGGTGCCAGCGTGGTGGTGTCGATGGTAGAACGAAGCGGCGTCGAAGC
CTGTAAAGCGGCGGTGCACAATCTTCTCGCGCAACGCGTCAGTGGGCTGATCATTAACTATCCGCTGGAT
GACCAGGATGCCATTGCTGTGGAAGCTGCCTGCACTAATGTTCCGGCGTTATTTCTTGATGTCTCTGACC
AGACACCCATCAACAGTATTATTTTCTCCCATGAAGACGGTACGCGACTGGGCGTGGAGCATCTGGTCGC
ATTGGGTCACCAGCAAATCGCGCTGTTAGCGGGCCCATTAAGTTCTGTCTCGGCGCGTCTGCGTCTGGCT
GGCTGGCATAAATATCTCACTCGCAATCAAATTCAGCCGATAGCGGAACGGGAAGGCGACTGGAGTGCCA
TGTCCGGTTTTCAACAAACCATGCAAATGCTGAATGAGGGCATCGTTCCCACTGCGATGCTGGTTGCCAA
CGATCAGATGGCGCTGGGCGCAATGCGCGCCATTACCGAGTCCGGGCTGCGCGTTGGTGCGGATATCTCG
GTAGTGGGATACGACGATACCGAAGACAGCTCATGTTATATCCCGCCGTTAACCACCATCAAACAGGATT
TTCGCCTGCTGGGGCAAACCAGCGTGGACCGCTTGCTGCAACTCTCTCAGGGCCAGGCGGTGAAGGGCAA
TCAGCTGTTGCCCGTCTCACTGGTGAAAAGAAAAACCACCCTGGCGCCCAATACGCAAACCGCCTCTCCC
CGCGCGTTGGCCGATTCATTAATGCAGCTGGCACGACAGGTTTCCCGACTGGAAAGCGGGCAGTGAGCGC
AACGCAATTAATGTAAGTTAGCTCACTCATTAGGCACCGGGATCTCGACCGATGCCCTTGAGAGCCTTCA
ACCCAGTCAGCTCCTTCCGGTGGGCGCGGGGCATGACTATCGTCGCCGCACTTATGACTGTCTTCTTTAT
CATGCAACTCGTAGGACAGGTGCCGGCAGCGCTCTGGGTCATTTTCGGCGAGGACCGCTTTCGCTGGAGC
GCGACGATGATCGGCCTGTCGCTTGCGGTATTCGGAATCTTGCACGCCCTCGCTCAAGCCTTCGTCACTG
GTCCCGCCACCAAACGTTTCGGCGAGAAGCAGGCCATTATCGCCGGCATGGCGGCCCCACGGGTGCGCAT
GATCGTGCTCCTGTCGTTGAGGACCCGGCTAGGCTGGCGGGGTTGCCTTACTGGTTAGCAGAATGAATCA
CCGATACGCGAGCGAACGTGAAGCGACTGCTGCTGCAAAACGTCTGCGACCTGAGCAACAACATGAATGG
TCTTCGGTTTCCGTGTTTCGTAAAGTCTGGAAACGCGGAAGTCAGCGCCCTGCACCATTATGTTCCGGAT
CTGCATCGCAGGATGCTGCTGGCTACCCTGTGGAACACCTACATCTGTATTAACGAAGCGCTGGCATTGA
CCCTGAGTGATTTTTCTCTGGTCCCGCCGCATCCATACCGCCAGTTGTTTACCCTCACAACGTTCCAGTA
ACCGGGCATGTTCATCATCAGTAACCCGTATCGTGAGCATCCTCTCTCGTTTCATCGGTATCATTACCCC
CATGAACAGAAATCCCCCTTACACGGAGGCATCAGTGACCAAACAGGAAAAAACCGCCCTTAACATGGCC
CGCTTTATCAGAAGCCAGACATTAACGCTTCTGGAGAAACTCAACGAGCTGGACGCGGATGAACAGGCAG
ACATCTGTGAATCGCTTCACGACCACGCTGATGAGCTTTACCGCAGCTGCCTCGCGCGTTTCGGTGATGA
CGGTGAAAACCTCTGACACATGCAGCTCCCGGAGACGGTCACAGCTTGTCTGTAAGCGGATGCCGGGAGC
AGACAAGCCCGTCAGGGCGCGTCAGCGGGTGTTGGCGGGTGTCGGGGCGCAGCCATGACCCAGTCACGTA
GCGATAGCGGAGTGTATACTGGCTTAACTATGCGGCATCAGAGCAGATTGTACTGAGAGTGCACCATTGC
GGTGTGAAATACCGCACAGATGCGTAAGGAGAAAATACCGCATCAGGCGCTCTTCCGCTTCCTCGCTCAC
TGACTCGCTGCGCTCGGTCGTTCGGCTGCGGCGAGCGGTATCAGCTCACTCAAAGGCGGTAATACGGTTA
TCCACAGAATCAGGGGATAACGCAGGAAAGAACATGTGAGCAAAAGGCCAGCAAAAGGCCAGGAACCGTA
AAAAGGCCGCGTTGCTGGCGTTTTTCCATAGGCTCCGCCCCCCTGACGAGCATCACAAAAATCGACGCTC
AAGTCAGAGGTGGCGAAACCCGACAGGACTATAAAGATACCAGGCGTTTCCCCCTGGAAGCTCCCTCGTG
CGCTCTCCTGTTCCGACCCTGCCGCTTACCGGATACCTGTCCGCCTTTCTCCCTTCGGGAAGCGTGGCGC
TTTCTCATAGCTCACGCTGTAGGTATCTCAGTTCGGTGTAGGTCGTTCGCTCCAAGCTGGGCTGTGTGCA
CGAACCCCCCGTTCAGCCCGACCGCTGCGCCTTATCCGGTAACTATCGTCTTGAGTCCAACCCGGTAAGA
CACGACTTATCGCCACTGGCAGCAGCCACTGGTAACAGGATTAGCAGAGCGAGGTATGTAGGCGGTGCTA
CAGAGTTCTTGAAGTGGTGGCCTAACTACGGCTACACTAGAAGGACAGTATTTGGTATCTGCGCTCTGCT
GAAGCCAGTTACCTTCGGAAAAAGAGTTGGTAGCTCTTGATCCGGCAAACAAACCACCGCTGGTAGCGGT
GGTTTTTTTGTTTGCAAGCAGCAGATTACGCGCAGAAAAAAAGGATCTCAAGAAGATCCTTTGATCTTTT
CTACGGGGTCTGACGCTCAGTGGAACGAAAACTCACGTTAAGGGATTTTGGTCATGAACAATAAAACTGT
CTGCTTACATAAACAGTAATACAAGGGGTGTTATGAGCCATATTCAACGGGAAACGTCTTGCTCTAGGCC
GCGATTAAATTCCAACATGGATGCTGATTTATATGGGTATAAATGGGCTCGCGATAATGTCGGGCAATCA
GGTGCGACAATCTATCGATTGTATGGGAAGCCCGATGCGCCAGAGTTGTTTCTGAAACATGGCAAAGGTA
GCGTTGCCAATGATGTTACAGATGAGATGGTCAGACTAAACTGGCTGACGGAATTTATGCCTCTTCCGAC
CATCAAGCATTTTATCCGTACTCCTGATGATGCATGGTTACTCACCACTGCGATCCCCGGGAAAACAGCA
TTCCAGGTATTAGAAGAATATCCTGATTCAGGTGAAAATATTGTTGATGCGCTGGCAGTGTTCCTGCGCC
GGTTGCATTCGATTCCTGTTTGTAATTGTCCTTTTAACAGCGATCGCGTATTTCGTCTCGCTCAGGCGCA
ATCACGAATGAATAACGGTTTGGTTGATGCGAGTGATTTTGATGACGAGCGTAATGGCTGGCCTGTTGAA
CAAGTCTGGAAAGAAATGCATAAACTTTTGCCATTCTCACCGGATTCAGTCGTCACTCATGGTGATTTCT
CACTTGATAACCTTATTTTTGACGAGGGGAAATTAATAGGTTGTATTGATGTTGGACGAGTCGGAATCGC
AGACCGATACCAGGATCTTGCCATCCTATGGAACTGCCTCGGTGAGTTTTCTCCTTCATTACAGAAACGG
CTTTTTCAAAAATATGGTATTGATAATCCTGATATGAATAAATTGCAGTTTCATTTGATGCTCGATGAGT
TTTTCTAAGAATTAATTCATGAGCGGATACATATTTGAATGTATTTAGAAAAATAAACAAATAGGGGTTC
CGCGCACATTTCCCCGAAAAGTGCCACCTAAATTGTAAGCGTTAATATTTTGTTAAAATTCGCGTTAAAT
TTTTGTTAAATCAGCTCATTTTTTAACCAATAGGCCGAAATCGGCAAAATCCCTTATAAATCAAAAGAAT
AGACCGAGATAGGGT
[37 nt withheld, positions 5966-6002]
AAAGAACGTGGACTCCAACGTCAAAGG
[49 nt withheld, positions 6030-6078]
T
[91 nt withheld, positions 6080-6170]
G
[124 nt withheld, positions 6172-6295]
CCCATTCGCCA
Features (pLannotate 1.2.2; 21 found; start..end, strand, type, name):
     26..73      -  terminator     T7 terminator: transcription terminator for bacteriophage T7 RNA polymerase
     81..130     -  CDS            SET1 (fragment): solubility-enhancement tag derived from T7 phage gene 10B
    140..157     -  CDS            9xHis (fragment): 9xHis affinity tag
    176..1180    -  CDS            SPDEF: SPDEF_HUMAN - Also known as PDEF, PSE. Experimental evidence at protein level: Swiss-Prot protein existence level 1. May function as an androgen-independent transactivator of the prostate-specific antigen (PSA) promoter. Binds to 5'-GGAT-3' DNA sequences. May play a role in the regulation of the prostate gland and/or prostate cancer development. Acts as a transcriptional activator for SERPINB5 promoter. From Homo sapiens (Human).
   1184..1201    -  CDS            thrombin site: thrombin recognition and cleavage site
   1212..1228    -  CDS            capTEV™ (fragment): composite tag for in vivo biotinylation, TEV protease cleavage, and 6xHis tagging
   1247..1269    -  RBS            RBS: efficient ribosome binding site from bacteriophage T7 gene 10 (Olins and Rangwala, 1989)
   1284..1308    -  protein_bind   lac operator: The lac repressor binds to the lac operator to inhibit transcription in E. coli. This inhibition can be relieved by adding lactose or isopropyl-β-D-thiogalactopyranoside (IPTG). lac repressor encoded by lacI
   1309..1327    -  promoter       T7 promoter: promoter for bacteriophage T7 RNA polymerase
   1349..1628    +  CDS            TcR (fragment): tetracycline efflux protein; tet; confers resistance to tetracycline
   1636..1713    +  promoter       lacI promoter: lacI
   1714..2796    +  CDS            lacI: lac repressor; lacI; The lac repressor binds to the lac operator to inhibit transcription in E. coli. This inhibition can be relieved by adding lactose or isopropyl-β-D-thiogalactopyranoside (IPTG).
   2809..2830    +  protein_bind   CAP binding site: CAP binding activates transcription in the presence of cAMP. E. coli catabolite activator protein
   2845..3136    +  CDS            TcR (fragment): tetracycline efflux protein; tet; confers resistance to tetracycline
   3208..3588    -  CDS            YPB1_ECOLX: Protein predicted: Swiss-Prot protein existence level 4. From Escherichia coli.
   3605..3796    +  CDS            rop: Rop protein, which maintains plasmids at low copy number; rop
   3898..4037    +  misc_feature   bom: basis of mobility region from pBR322
   4223..4811    -  rep_origin     ori: high-copy-number ColE1/pMB1/pBR322/pUC origin of replication
   4933..5748    +  CDS            KanR: aminoglycoside phosphotransferase; aph(3')-Ia; confers resistance to kanamycin in bacteria or G418 (Geneticin®) in eukaryotes
   5757..5814    -  promoter       AmpR promoter (fragment): bla
   5867..6295    -  rep_origin     f1 ori (sequence partly withheld): f1 bacteriophage origin of replication; arrow indicates direction of (+) strand synthesis
