[The description below was written by a language model from this plasmid's Addgene catalogue record and pLannotate feature annotations shown in this document.]
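Description:
SPDEF_pet28a is a bacterial expression plasmid built on the pET-28a backbone for producing the human ETS-family transcription factor SPDEF (also called PDEF) in E. coli. The roughly 1 kb insert corresponds to the full SPDEF coding sequence of the reference transcript and was cloned by restriction digestion between the NdeI and NotI sites. This places it in frame behind the backbone-encoded N-terminal 6xHis tag and the thrombin cleavage site, so the tag can be used for metal-affinity purification and then removed by protease. The feature table also picks up a short His-tag fragment downstream of the insert, which is the optional C-terminal His sequence of the backbone. The record lists only the N-terminal tag, and it does not state whether the insert's stop codon is retained.

Expression is driven by a T7 promoter fused to a lac operator, followed by the T7 gene 10 ribosome binding site and closed off by the T7 terminator. A lacI cassette on the plasmid supplies lac repressor, keeping transcription off until IPTG is added in a host that provides T7 RNA polymerase. The plasmid is maintained through a ColE1/pBR322-type origin with the accompanying rop and bom elements, and it is selected with kanamycin through an aph(3')-Ia resistance gene. An f1 origin is also present and allows single-stranded DNA production. The annotated tetracycline-resistance and AmpR promoter fragments are nonfunctional backbone remnants. The catalogue entry calls the plasmid high copy, although rop normally moderates copy number. The construct is intended for making recombinant, purifiable SPDEF protein. The associated publication compares MAPK specificity across ETS family members, which suggests the protein was used in biochemical assays of that kind.
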