Addgene plasmid #131643: SPDEF_pet28a
Purpose: Bacterial expression of ETS gene SPDEF
Depositing lab: Peter Hollenhorst. Depositing organization: Indiana University, Bloomington. Publication: Comparison of MAPK specificity across the ETS transcription factor family identifies a high-affinity ERK interaction required for ERG function in prostate cells. Selvaraj N, Kedage V, Hollenhorst PC. Cell Commun Signal. 2015 Feb 19;13:12. doi: 10.1186/s12964-015-0089-7. PubMed 25885538.
Backbone
  Vector backbone: pet28a
  Backbone manufacturer: EMD Biosciences
  Backbone size w/o insert (bp): 5369
  Vector type: Bacterial Expression
Growth in bacteria
  Bacterial resistance: Kanamycin, 50 μg/mL
  Growth temperature: 37°C
  Growth strain: DH5alpha
  Copy number: High Copy
Gene/Insert
  Gene/Insert name: SPDEF (alt name: PDEF)
  Species: H. sapiens (human)
  Insert size (bp): 1008
  Entrez Gene: SPDEF (a.k.a. PDEF, bA375E1.3)
  Tag / fusion protein: 6xHis (N terminal on backbone)
  Cloning method: Restriction Enzyme; 5′ cloning site Nde1 (unknown if destroyed); 3′ cloning site Not1 (unknown if destroyed)
  Sequencing primers: 5′ T7 Fwd
Terms and licenses: Academic/Nonprofit Terms; Industry Terms: Not Available to Industry
Depositor comments: insert equivalent to CDS in NM_012391
How to cite: SPDEF_pet28a was a gift from Peter Hollenhorst (Addgene plasmid # 131643 ; http://n2t.net/addgene:131643 ; RRID:Addgene_131643)
